Addgene plasmid #182063: PP023 - CAG::QuasAr6a-TS-dmCitrine-TSx3-ER2-p2a- jRGECO1a-CAAX
Purpose: Co-expression of Arch-based voltage indicator (QuasAr6a) and membrane-localized calcium reporter (jRGECO1a-CAAX)
Depositing lab: Adam Cohen. Depositing organization: Harvard University. Publication: Dendritic branch structure compartmentalizes voltage-dependent calcium influx in cortical layer 2/3 pyramidal cells. Landau AT, Park P, Wong-Campos JD, Tian H, Cohen AE, Sabatini BL. eLife. 2022 Mar 23;11. pii: 76993. doi: 10.7554/eLife.76993. PubMed 35319464.
Backbone
  Vector backbone: pLenti_CAG
  Backbone size w/o insert (bp): 9691
  Total vector size (bp): 12967
  Vector type: Lentiviral
Growth in bacteria
  Bacterial resistance: Ampicillin, 100 μg/mL
  Growth temperature: 30°C
  Growth strain: NEB Stable
  Copy number: High Copy
Gene/Insert
  Gene/Insert name: QuasAr6a-TS-dmCitrine-TSx3-ER2-p2a- jRGECO1a-CAAX
  Species: Synthetic
  Insert size (bp): 3276
  Promoter: CAG
  Cloning method: Gibson Cloning
  Sequencing primers: 5′ CGCGGGCCCGGGATCTCGAG; 3′ gcgtatccacatagcgtaaaaggagcaac
Terms and licenses: Academic/Nonprofit Terms; Industry Terms: Not Available to Industry
How to cite: PP023 - CAG::QuasAr6a-TS-dmCitrine-TSx3-ER2-p2a- jRGECO1a-CAAX was a gift from Adam Cohen (Addgene plasmid # 182063 ; http://n2t.net/addgene:182063 ; RRID:Addgene_182063)
