[The description below was written by a language model from this plasmid's Addgene catalogue record and pLannotate feature annotations shown in this document.]
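Description:
PP023 - CAG::QuasAr6a-TS-dmCitrine-TSx3-ER2-p2a-jRGECO1a-CAAX is a lentiviral transfer plasmid built on the pLenti_CAG backbone for co-expressing a voltage indicator and a calcium indicator in mammalian cells. It is propagated in E. coli through a high-copy ColE1/pUC-type origin with ampicillin selection (AmpR). The backbone also carries an f1 origin and an SV40/EM7-driven BleoR cassette that could provide Zeocin-type selection. The viral portion has a CMV enhancer/promoter fused to a truncated HIV-1 5' LTR to drive genomic RNA production in packaging cells, followed by the Ψ packaging signal, a gag fragment, the RRE for Rev-dependent export and the cPPT/CTS. A WPRE, a truncated downstream LTR and a bGH polyadenylation signal follow the payload.

The payload is a synthetic single open reading frame under the CAG promoter (CMV enhancer, chicken β-actin promoter and chimeric intron). Its first half is QuasAr6a, an Archaerhodopsin-3-derived voltage sensor (annotated as aop3 from Halorubrum sodomense). QuasAr6a is fused through a Kir2.1 (KCNJ2)-derived trafficking signal to dmCitrine, a Citrine variant. By name, further trafficking signal repeats and an ER export motif follow, which are generally used to improve plasma-membrane delivery. A P2A peptide then separates the second product, jRGECO1a-CAAX. The annotation software resolves this into its parts: leader tags, a calmodulin-binding peptide, a circularly permuted red fluorescent protein (matched to HyPerRed), calmodulin and a K-Ras-derived CAAX motif that anchors the sensor to the membrane. The stated purpose is co-expression of the two reporters, which would permit paired voltage and near-membrane calcium imaging. The associated study concerns dendritic calcium influx in cortical pyramidal neurons. The sequenced record is slightly shorter than the catalogued total size.
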