Features (pLannotate 1.2.2; 43 found; start..end, strand, type, name):
     31..83      -  misc_feature   bom (fragment): basis of mobility region from pBR322
    238..617     +  enhancer       CMV enhancer: human cytomegalovirus immediate early enhancer
    618..817     +  promoter       CMV promoter: human cytomegalovirus (CMV) immediate early promoter
    835..1015    +  LTR            5' LTR (truncated): truncated 5' long terminal repeat (LTR) from HIV-1
   1062..1187    +  misc_feature   HIV-1 Ψ: packaging signal of human immunodeficiency virus type 1
   1171..1534    +  CDS            HIV-1 gag (fragment): gag protein from human immunodeficiency virus 1; gag
   1680..1913    +  misc_feature   RRE: The Rev response element (RRE) of HIV-1 allows for Rev-dependent mRNA export from the nucleus to the cytoplasm.
   2290..2390    +  CDS            Rev (fragment): human immunodeficiency virus 1 (HIV-1) Rev protein; rev; enhances nuclear export of unspliced and incompletely spliced viral mRNAs
   2440..2557    +  misc_feature   cPPT/CTS: central polypurine tract and central termination sequence of HIV-1
   2673..2976    +  enhancer       CMV enhancer: human cytomegalovirus immediate early enhancer
   2978..3252    +  promoter       chicken β-actin promoter: No description available
   3253..4269    +  intron         chimeric intron: chimera between introns from chicken β-actin and rabbit β-globin
   4330..4347    +  misc_feature   MCS (fragment): multiple cloning site
   4373..5128    +  CDS            aop3: BACR3_HALSD - Experimental evidence at protein level: Swiss-Prot protein existence level 1. Light-driven proton pump. From Halorubrum sodomense.
   5123..5182    +  CDS            KCNJ2 (fragment): KCNJ2_HUMAN - Also known as IRK1. Experimental evidence at protein level: Swiss-Prot protein existence level 1. Probably participates in establishing action potential waveform and excitability of neuronal and muscle tissues. Inward rectifier potassium channels are characterized by a greater tendency to allow potassium to flow into the cell rather than out of it. Their voltage dependence is regulated by the concentration of extracellular potassium; as external potassium is raised, the voltage range of the channel opening shifts to more positive voltages. The inward rectification is mainly due t
   5183..5896    +  CDS            Citrine: Citrine is a basic (constitutively fluorescent) yellow fluorescent protein published in 2001, derived from Aequorea victoria. It has moderate acid sensitivity.
   6122..6177    +  CDS            P2A (fragment): 2A peptide from porcine teschovirus-1 polyprotein Eukaryotic ribosomes fail to insert a peptide bond between the Gly and Pro residues, yielding separate polypeptides.
   6242..6262    +  CDS            capTEV™ (fragment): composite tag for in vivo biotinylation, TEV protease cleavage, and 6xHis tagging
   6263..6295    +  CDS            T7 tag (gene 10 leader): leader peptide from bacteriophage T7 gene 10 promotes efficient translation in E. coli
   6299..6322    +  CDS            Xpress™ tag: Xpress™ epitope tag, including an enterokinase recognition and cleavage site
   6350..6406    +  CDS            calmodulin-binding peptide: calmodulin-binding peptide from avian smooth muscle myosin light chain kinase
   6412..7138    +  CDS            HyPerRed (fragment): red fluorescent genetically encoded indicator for H2O2 ()
   7145..7585    +  CDS            CALM1: CALM1_HUMAN - Also known as CALM, CAM, CAM1. Experimental evidence at protein level: Swiss-Prot protein existence level 1. (Microbial infection) Required for Legionella pneumophila SidJ glutamylase activity. From Homo sapiens (Human).
   7591..7637    +  CDS            K-Ras (fragment): human small GTPase proto-oncoprotein
   7640..7664    +  misc_feature   MCS (fragment): pBluescript multiple cloning site
   7664..8252    +  misc_feature   WPRE: woodchuck hepatitis virus posttranscriptional regulatory element
   8189..8770    +  CDS            nef (fragment): NEF_HV1H2 - Experimental evidence at protein level: Swiss-Prot protein existence level 1. Extracellular Nef protein targets CD4(+) T-lymphocytes for apoptosis by interacting with CXCR4 surface receptors. From Human immunodeficiency virus type 1 group M subtype B (isolate HXB2) (HIV-1).
   8777..8957    +  LTR            5' LTR (truncated): truncated 5' long terminal repeat (LTR) from HIV-1
   8989..9213    +  polyA_signal   bGH poly(A) signal: bovine growth hormone polyadenylation signal
   9217..9238    +  promoter       SV40 promoter (fragment): SV40 enhancer and early promoter
   9259..9687    +  rep_origin     f1 ori (sequence partly withheld): f1 bacteriophage origin of replication; arrow indicates direction of (+) strand synthesis
   9740..9950    +  promoter       SV40 promoter: SV40 early promoter
  10006..10053   +  promoter       EM7 promoter: synthetic bacterial promoter&nbsp
  10072..10446   +  CDS            BleoR: antibiotic-binding protein; Sh ble from Streptoalloteichus hindustanus; confers resistance to bleomycin, phleomycin, and Zeocin™
  10456..10581   +  CDS            ble (fragment): BLE_KLEPN - Experimental evidence at protein level: Swiss-Prot protein existence level 1. Binding protein with a strong affinity to the bleomycin family of antibiotics. Binds to CL990; an antimitotic-antibiotic compound. From Klebsiella pneumoniae.
  10576..10697   +  polyA_signal   SV40 poly(A) signal: SV40 polyadenylation signal
  10768..10790   -  protein_bind   lac operator (fragment): The lac repressor binds to the lac operator to inhibit transcription in E. coli. This inhibition can be relieved by adding lactose or isopropyl-β-D-thiogalactopyranoside (IPTG). lac repressor encoded by lacI
  10794..10824   -  promoter       lac promoter: promoter for the E. coli lac operon
  10839..10860   -  protein_bind   CAP binding site: CAP binding activates transcription in the presence of cAMP. E. coli catabolite activator protein
  10873..10965   -  CDS            lacI (fragment): lac repressor; lacI; The lac repressor binds to the lac operator to inhibit transcription in E. coli. This inhibition can be relieved by adding lactose or isopropyl-β-D-thiogalactopyranoside (IPTG).
  11148..11736   -  rep_origin     ori: high-copy-number ColE1/pMB1/pBR322/pUC origin of replication
  11907..12767   -  CDS            AmpR: β-lactamase; bla; confers resistance to ampicillin, carbenicillin, and related antibiotics
  12768..12872   -  promoter       AmpR promoter: bla
>Addgene plasmid #182063 | PP023 - CAG::QuasAr6a-TS-dmCitrine-TSx3-ER2-p2a- jRGECO1a-CAAX | addgene full sequence | sequence record 357474 | Addgene NGS Result
GTCGACGGATCGGGAGATCTCCCGATCCCCTATGGTGCACTCTCAGTACAATCTGCTCTGATGCCGCATA
GTTAAGCCAGTATCTGCTCCCTGCTTGTGTGTTGGAGGTCGCTGAGTAGTGCGCGAGCAAAATTTAAGCT
ACAACAAGGCAAGGCTTGACCGACAATTGCATGAAGAATCTGCTTAGGGTTAGGCGTTTTGCGCTGCTTC
GCGATGTACGGGCCAGATATACGCGTTGACATTGATTATTGACTAGTTATTAATAGTAATCAATTACGGG
GTCATTAGTTCATAGCCCATATATGGAGTTCCGCGTTACATAACTTACGGTAAATGGCCCGCCTGGCTGA
CCGCCCAACGACCCCCGCCCATTGACGTCAATAATGACGTATGTTCCCATAGTAACGCCAATAGGGACTT
TCCATTGACGTCAATGGGTGGAGTATTTACGGTAAACTGCCCACTTGGCAGTACATCAAGTGTATCATAT
GCCAAGTACGCCCCCTATTGACGTCAATGACGGTAAATGGCCCGCCTGGCATTATGCCCAGTACATGACC
TTATGGGACTTTCCTACTTGGCAGTACATCTACGTATTAGTCATCGCTATTACCATGGTGATGCGGTTTT
GGCAGTACATCAATGGGCGTGGATAGCGGTTTGACTCACGGGGATTTCCAAGTCTCCACCCCATTGACGT
CAATGGGAGTTTGTTTTGGCACCAAAATCAACGGGACTTTCCAAAATGTCGTAACAACTCCGCCCCATTG
ACGCAAATGGGCGGTAGGCGTGTACGGTGGGAGGTCTATATAAGCAGCGCGTTTTGCCTGTACTGGGTCT
CTCTGGTTAGACCAGATCTGAGCCTGGGAGCTCTCTGGCTAACTAGGGAACCCACTGCTTAAGCCTCAAT
AAAGCTTGCCTTGAGTGCTTCAAGTAGTGTGTGCCCGTCTGTTGTGTGACTCTGGTAACTAGAGATCCCT
CAGACCCTTTTAGTCAGTGTGGAAAATCTCTAGCAGTGGCGCCCGAACAGGGACTTGAAAGCGAAAGGGA
AACCAGAGGAGCTCTCTCGACGCAGGACTCGGCTTGCTGAAGCGCGCACGGCAAGAGGCGAGGGGCGGCG
ACTGGTGAGTACGCCAAAAATTTTGACTAGCGGAGGCTAGAAGGAGAGAGATGGGTGCGAGAGCGTCAGT
ATTAAGCGGGGGAGAATTAGATCGCGATGGGAAAAAATTCGGTTAAGGCCAGGGGGAAAGAAAAAATATA
AATTAAAACATATAGTATGGGCAAGCAGGGAGCTAGAACGATTCGCAGTTAATCCTGGCCTGTTAGAAAC
ATCAGAAGGCTGTAGACAAATACTGGGACAGCTACAACCATCCCTTCAGACAGGATCAGAAGAACTTAGA
TCATTATATAATACAGTAGCAACCCTCTATTGTGTGCATCAAAGGATAGAGATAAAAGACACCAAGGAAG
CTTTAGACAAGATAGAGGAAGAGCAAAACAAAAGTAAGACCACCGCACAGCAAGCGGCCGCTGATCTTCA
GACCTGGAGGAGGAGATATGAGGGACAATTGGAGAAGTGAATTATATAAATATAAAGTAGTAAAAATTGA
ACCATTAGGAGTAGCACCCACCAAGGCAAAGAGAAGAGTGGTGCAGAGAGAAAAAAGAGCAGTGGGAATA
GGAGCTTTGTTCCTTGGGTTCTTGGGAGCAGCAGGAAGCACTATGGGCGCAGCGTCAATGACGCTGACGG
TACAGGCCAGACAATTATTGTCTGGTATAGTGCAGCAGCAGAACAATTTGCTGAGGGCTATTGAGGCGCA
ACAGCATCTGTTGCAACTCACAGTCTGGGGCATCAAGCAGCTCCAGGCAAGAATCCTGGCTGTGGAAAGA
TACCTAAAGGATCAACAGCTCCTGGGGATTTGGGGTTGCTCTGGAAAACTCATTTGCACCACTGCTGTGC
CTTGGAATGCTAGTTGGAGTAATAAATCTCTGGAACAGATTTGGAATCACACGACCTGGATGGAGTGGGA
CAGAGAAATTAACAATTACACAAGCTTAATACACTCCTTAATTGAAGAATCGCAAAACCAGCAAGAAAAG
AATGAACAAGAATTATTGGAATTAGATAAATGGGCAAGTTTGTGGAATTGGTTTAACATAACAAATTGGC
TGTGGTATATAAAATTATTCATAATGATAGTAGGAGGCTTGGTAGGTTTAAGAATAGTTTTTGCTGTACT
TTCTATAGTGAATAGAGTTAGGCAGGGATATTCACCATTATCGTTTCAGACCCACCTCCCAACCCCGAGG
GGACCCGACAGGCCCGAAGGAATAGAAGAAGAAGGTGGAGAGAGAGACAGAGACAGATCCATTCGATTAG
TGAACGGATCGGCACTGCGTGCGCCAATTCTGCAGACAAATGGCAGTATTCATCCACAATTTTAAAAGAA
AAGGGGGGATTGGGGGGTACAGTGCAGGGGAAAGAATAGTAGACATAATAGCAACAGACATACAAACTAA
AGAATTACAAAAACAAATTACAAAAATTCAAAATTTTCGGGTTTATTACAGGGACAGCAGAGATCCAGTT
TGGTTAATTAACTGCAGGAATCTAGTTATTAATAGTAATCAATTACGGGGTCATTAGTTCATAGCCCATA
TATGGAGTTCCGCGTTACATAACTTACGGTAAATGGCCCGCCTGGCTGACCGCCCAACGACCCCCGCCCA
TTGACGTCAATAATGACGTATGTTCCCATAGTAACGCCAATAGGGACTTTCCATTGACGTCAATGGGTGG
AGTATTTACGGTAAACTGCCCACTTGGCAGTACATCAAGTGTATCATATGCCAAGTACGCCCCCTATTGA
CGTCAATGACGGTAAATGGCCCGCCTGGCATTATGCCCAGTACATGACCTTATGGGACTTTCCTACTTGG
CAGTACATCTACGTATTAGTCATCGCTATTACCATGGTCGAGGTGAGCCCCACGTTCTGCTTCACTCTCC
CCATCTCCCCCCCCTCCCCACCCCCAATTTTGTATTTATTTATTTTTTAATTATTTTGTGCAGCGATGGG
GGCGGGGGGGGGGGGGCGCGCGCCAGGCGGGGCGGGGSGGGGSGRGGGGSGGGGSGGGGSGRGGCGGAGA
GGTGCGGCGGCAGCCAATCAGAGCGGCGCGCTCCGAAAGTTTCCTTTTATGGCGAGGCGGCGGCGGCGGC
GGCCCTATAAAAAGCGAAGCGCGCGGCGGGCGGGAGTCGCTGCGCGCTGCCTTCGCCCCGTGCCCCGCTC
CGCCGCCGCCTCGCGCCGCCCGCCCCGGCTCTGACTGACCGCGTTACTCCCACAGGTGAGCGGGCGGGAC
GGCCCTTCTCCTCCGGGCTGTAATTAGCGCTTGGTTTAATGACGGCTTGTTTCTTTTCTGTGGCTGCGTG
AAAGCCTTGAGGGGCTCCGGGAGGGCCCTTTGTGCGGGGGGAGCGGCTCGGGGGGTGCGTGCGTGTGTGT
GTGCGTGGGGAGCGCCGCGTGCGGCTCCGCGCTGCCCGGCGGCTGTGAGCGCTGCGGGCGCGGCGCGGGG
CTTTGTGCGCTCCGCAGTGTGCGCGAGGGGAGCGCGGCCGGGGGCGGTGCCCCGCGGTGCGGGGGGGGCT
GCGAGGGGAACAAAGGCTGCGTGCGGGGTGTGTGCGTGGGGGGGTGAGCAGGGGGTGTGGGCGCGTCGGT
CGGGCTGCAACCCCCCCTGCACCCCCCTCCCCGAGTTGCTGAGCACGGCCCGGCTTCGGGTGCGGGGCTC
CGTACGGGGCGTGGCGCGGGGCTCGCCGTGCCGGGCGGGGGGTGGCGGCAGGTGGGGGTGCCGGGCGGGG
CGGGGCCGCCTCGGGCCGGGGAGGGCTCGGGGGAGGGGCGCGGCGGTCCCCGGAGCGCCGGCGGCTGTCG
AGGCGCGGCGAGCCGCAGCCATTGCCTTTTATGGTAATCGTGCGAGAGGGCGCAGGGACTTCCTTTGTCC
CAAATCTGTGCGGAGCCGAAATCTGGGAGGCGCCGCCGCACCCCCTCTAGCGGGCGCGGGGCGAAGCGGT
GCGGCGCCGGCAGGAAGGAAATGGGCGGGGAGGGCCTTCGTGCGTCGCCGCGCCGCCGTCCCCTTCTCCC
TCTCCAGCCTCGGGGCTGTCCGCGGGGGGACGGCTGCCTTCGGGGGGGACGGGGCAGGGCGGGGTTCGGC
TTCTGGCGTGTGACCGGCGGCTCTAGAGCCTCTGCTAACCATGTTCATGCCTTCTTCTTTTTCCTACAGC
TCCTGGGCAACGTGCTGGTTATTGTGCTGTCTCATCATTTTGGCAAAGAATTGATTTGATACCGCGGGCC
CGGGATCTCGAGGATCCGCCACCATGGTTTCTATCGCACTGCAGGCTGGTTATGACCTCCTCGGAGATGG
TAGACCTGAAAGTCTGTGGCTCGGAATTGGTACACTGCTGATGCTGATCGGAACCTTCTACTTCCTGGTT
AGAGCGGGCGGAGAGACTGACAAGGATGCACGGGAGTACTACGCAGTGACAATCCTGGTCAGCGGTATTG
CCAGTGCAGCTTATCTGTCAATGTTCTTTGGTATTGGCCTCACAGAGGTGCCAGTAGGTGGAGAGATCCT
GAACATCTACTACGCAAGATACGCACAGTGGCTGCTGACTACACCACTGTTGCTGCTGCACCTGGCACTC
CTGGCCAAAGTTGATAGAGTGACCATCGGCACTCTCGTTGGCGGCGATGCTCTGATGATTGTCACAGGCC
TGATAGGGACACTGTCACATACTGCCATTGCCAGATACTCTTGGTGCCTGTTCTCAACTATCTGTATGAT
CGTCGTTCTGTATGTCCTGGCCACTTCTCTGCGGTCAGCCGCTAAGGAGAGAGGCCCAGAGGTTGCCTCA
ACCTTCAACATCCTCACCGCACTGGTTCTGGTCCTGTGGACTGCTTACCCTATCATCTGGATTATCGGCA
CCGAGGGTGCCGGAGTTGTGGGCCTGGGAATCGAAACTTTGCTGTTCATGGTGCTGGACGTCACCGCCAA
GGTGGGCTTCGGTTTTATCCTGCTCAGGTCAAGAAGCATTCTGCAAGATACAGAAGCACCTGAACCTTCA
GCTGGAGCTGATAAGAGTAGAATCACAAGCGAAGGCGAGTACATCCCCCTGGATCAAATAGACATAAATG
TAGTGAGCAAGGGCGAGGAGCTGTTCACCGGGGTGGTGCCCATCCTGGTCGAGCTGGACGGCGACGTAAA
CGGCCACAAGTTCAGCGTGTCCGGCGAGGGCGAGGGCGATGCCACCTACGGCAAGCTGACCCTGAAGTTC
ATCTGCACCACCGGCAAGCTGCCCGTGCCCTGGCCCACCCTCGTGACCACCTTCGGCGGCGGCCTGATGT
GCTTCGCCCGCTACCCCGACCACATGAAGCAGCACGACTTCTTCAAGTCCGCCATGCCCGAAGGCTACGT
CCAGGAGCGCACCATCTTCTTCAAGGACGACGGCAACTACAAGACCCGCGCCGAGGTGAAGTTCGAGGGC
GACACCCTGGTGAACCGCATCGAGCTGAAGGGCATCGACTTCAAGGAGGACGGCAACATCCTGGGGCACA
AGCTGGAGTACAACTACAACAGCCACAACGTCTATATCATGGCCGACAAGCAGAAGAACGGCATCAAGGT
GAACTTCAAGATCCGCCACAACATCGAGGACGGCAGCGTGCAGCTCGCCGACCACTACCAGCAGAACACC
CCCATCGGCGACGGCCCCGTGCTGCTGCCCGACAACCACTACCTGAGCTACCAGTCCGCCCTGAGCAAAG
ACCCCAACGAGAAGCGCGATCACATGGTCCTGCTGGAGTTCGTGACCGCCGCCGGGATCACTCTCGGCAT
GGACGAGCTGTACAAATCAAGGATCACCTCTGAGGGCGAGTATATCCCTCTGGATCAGATCGACATTAAC
GTCGGTGGAAAATCCCGCATAACCTCTGAGGGCGAGTACATCCCTCTGGATCAAATCGATATAAACGTGG
GGGGAAAAAGTCGAATCACTTCTGAGGGCGAGTATATACCCCTCGATCAGATTGACATCAATGTGGGGGG
CTTTTGTTATGAGAATGAAGTGGGCTCCGGAGCCACGAACTTCTCTCTGTTAAAGCAAGCAGGAGACGTG
GAAGAAAACCCCGGTCCCCTGCAGAACGAGCTTGCTCTTAAGTTGGCTGGACTTGATATTAACAAGACTG
GAGGAGGTTCTCATCATCATCATCATCATGGTATGGCTAGCATGACTGGTGGACAGCAAATGGGTCGGGA
TCTGTACGACGATGACGATAAGGATCTCGCAACAATGGTCGACTCATCACGTCGTAAGTGGAATAAGGCA
GGTCACGCAGTCAGAGCTATAGGTCGGCTGAGCTCACCCGTGGTTTCCGAGCGGATGTACCCCGAGGACG
GCGCCCTGAAGAGCGAGATCAAGAAGGGGCTGAGGCTGAAGGACGGCGGCCACTACGCCGCCGAGGTCAA
GACCACCTACAAGGCCAAGAAGCCCGTGCAGCTGCCCGGCGCCTACATCGTGGACATCAAGTTGGACATC
GTGTCCCACAACGAGGACTACACCATCGTGGAACAGTGCGAACGCGCCGAGGGCCGCCACTCCACCGGCG
GCATGGACGAGCTGTACAAGGGAGGTACAGGCGGGAGTCTGGTGAGCAAGGGCGAGGAGGATAACATGGC
CATCATCAAGGAGTTCATGCGCTTCAAGGTGCACATGGAGGGCTCCGTGAACGGCCACGAGTTCGAGATC
GAGGGCGAGGGCGAGGGCCGCCCCTACGAGGCCTTTCAGACCGCTAAGCTGAAGGTGACCAAGGGTGGCC
CCCTGCCCTTCGCCTGGGACATCCTGTCCCCTCAGTTCATGTACGGCTCCAAGGCCTACATTAAGCACCC
AGCCGACATCCCCGACTACTTCAAGCTGTCCTTCCCCGAGGGCTTCAGGTGGGAGCGCGTGATGAACTTC
GAGGACGGCGGCATTATTCACGTGAACCAGGACTCCTCCCTGCAGGACGGCGTATTCATCTACAAGGTGA
AGCTGCGCGGCACCAACTTCCCCCCCGACGGCCCCGTAATGCAGAAGAAGACCATGGGCTGGGAGGCTAC
GCGTGACGACCTGACTGAAGAGCAGATCGCAGAATTTAAAGAGGCTTTCTCCCTATTTGACAAGGACGGG
GATGGGACGATAACAACCAAGGAGCTTGGGACGGTGTTCCGATCGCTGGGGCAGAACCCCACAGAAGCAG
AGCTGCAGGACATGATCAATGAAGTAGATGCCGACGGTGACGGCACATTCGACTTCCCTGAGTTCCTGAC
GATGATGGCAAGAAAAATGAATGACACAGACAGTGAAGAGGAAATTCGCGAAGCGTTCCGCGTGTTTGAT
AAGGACGGCAATGGCTACATCGGCGCAGCAGAGCTTCGCCACGTGATGACAGACCTTGGAGAGAAGTTAA
CAGATGAGGAGGTTGATGAAATGATCAGGGTAGCAGACATCGATGGGGATGGTCAGGTAAACTACGAAGA
GTTTGTACAAATGATGACAGCGAAGACCGGTGGTAAAAAGAAGAAAAAGAAGTCAAAGACAAAGTGTGTA
ATTATGTGAGAATTCGATATCAAGCTTATCGATAATCAACCTCTGGATTACGAAATTTGTGAAAGATTGA
CTGGTATTCTTAACTATGTTGCTCCTTTTACGCTATGTGGATACGCTGCTTTAATGCCTTTGTATCATGC
TATTGCTTCCCGTATGGCTTTCATTTTCTCCTCCTTGTATAAATCCTGGTTGCTGTCTCTTTATGAGGAG
TTGTGGCCCGTTGTCAGGCAACGTGGCGTGGTGTGCACTGTGTTTGCTGACGCAACCCCCACTGGTTGGG
GCATTGCCACCACCTGTCAGCTCCTTTCCGGGACTTTCGCTTTCCCCCTCCCTATTGCCACGGCGGAACT
CATCGCCGCCTGCCTTGCCCGCTGCTGGACAGGGGCTCGGCTGTTGGGCACTGACAATTCCGTGGTGTTG
TCGGGGAAATCATCGTCCTTTCCTTGGCTGCTCGCCTGTGTTGCCACCTGGATTCTGCGCGGGACGTCCT
TCTGCTACGTCCCTTCGGCCCTCAATCCAGCGGACCTTCCTTCCCGCGGCCTGCTGCCGGCTCTGCGGCC
TCTTCCGCGTCTTCGCCTTCGCCCTCAGACGAGTCGGATCTCCCTTTGGGCCGCCTCCCCGCATCGATAC
CGTCGACCTCGAGACCTAGAAAAACATGGAGCAATCACAAGTAGCAATACAGCAGCTACCAATGCTGATT
GTGCCTGGCTAGAAGCACAAGAGGAGGAGGAGGTGGGTTTTCCAGTCACACCTCAGGTACCTTTAAGACC
AATGACTTACAAGGCAGCTGTAGATCTTAGCCACTTTTTAAAAGAAAAGGGGGGACTGGAAGGGCTAATT
CACTCCCAACGAAGACAAGATATCCTTGATCTGTGGATCTACCACACACAAGGCTACTTCCCTGATTGGC
AGAACTACACACCAGGGCCAGGGATCAGATATCCACTGACCTTTGGATGGTGCTACAAGCTAGTACCAGT
TGAGCAAGAGAAGGTAGAAGAAGCCAATGAAGGAGAGAACACCCGCTTGTTACACCCTGTGAGCCTGCAT
GGGATGGATGACCCGGAGAGAGAAGTATTAGAGTGGAGGTTTGACAGCCGCCTAGCATTTCATCACATGG
CCCGAGAGCTGCATCCGGACTGTACTGGGTCTCTCTGGTTAGACCAGATCTGAGCCTGGGAGCTCTCTGG
CTAACTAGGGAACCCACTGCTTAAGCCTCAATAAAGCTTGCCTTGAGTGCTTCAAGTAGTGTGTGCCCGT
CTGTTGTGTGACTCTGGTAACTAGAGATCCCTCAGACCCTTTTAGTCAGTGTGGAAAATCTCTAGCAGGG
CCCGTTTAAACCCGCTGATCAGCCTCGACTGTGCCTTCTAGTTGCCAGCCATCTGTTGTTTGCCCCTCCC
CCGTGCCTTCCTTGACCCTGGAAGGTGCCACTCCCACTGTCCTTTCCTAATAAAATGAGGAAATTGCATC
GCATTGTCTGAGTAGGTGTCATTCTATTCTGGGGGGTGGGGTGGGGCAGGACAGCAAGGGGGAGGATTGG
GAAGACAATAGCAGGCATGCTGGGGATGCGGTGGGCTCTATGGCTTCTGAGGCGGAAAGAACCAGCTGGG
GCTCTAGGGGGTATCCCC
[124 nt withheld, positions 9259-9382]
C
[91 nt withheld, positions 9384-9474]
A
[49 nt withheld, positions 9476-9524]
CCTTTGACGTTGGAGTCCACGTTCTTT
[37 nt withheld, positions 9552-9588]
ACCCTATCTCGGTCTATTCTTTTGATTTATAAGGGATTTTGCCGATTTCGGCCTATTGGTTAAAAAATGA
GCTGATTTAACAAAAATTTAACGCGAATTAATTCTGTGGAATGTGTGTCAGTTAGGGTGTGGAAAGTCCC
CAGGCTCCCCAGCAGGCAGAAGTATGCAAAGCATGCATCTCAATTAGTCAGCAACCATAGTCCCGCCCCT
AACTCCGCCCATCCCGCCCCTAACTCCGCCCAGTTCCGCCCATTCTCCGCCCCATGGCTGACTAATTTTT
TTTATTTATGCAGAGGCCGAGGCCGCCTCTGCCTCTGAGCTATTCCAGAAGTAGTGAGGAGGCTTTTTTG
GAGGCCTAGGCTTTTGCAAAAAGCTCCCGGGAGCTTGTATATCCATTTTCGGATCTGATCAGCACGTGTT
GACAATTAATCATCGGCATAGTATATCGGCATAGTATAATACGACAAGGTGAGGAACTAAACCATGGCCA
AGTTGACCAGTGCCGTTCCGGTGCTCACCGCGCGCGACGTCGCCGGAGCGGTCGAGTTCTGGACCGACCG
GCTCGGGTTCTCCCGGGACTTCGTGGAGGACGACTTCGCCGGTGTGGTCCGGGACGACGTGACCCTGTTC
ATCAGCGCGGTCCAGGACCAGGTGGTGCCGGACAACACCCTGGCCTGGGTGTGGGTGCGCGGCCTGGACG
AGCTGTACGCCGAGTGGTCGGAGGTCGTGTCCACGAACTTCCGGGACGCCTCCGGGCCGGCCATGACCGA
GATCGGCGAGCAGCCGTGGGGGCGGGAGTTCGCCCTGCGCGACCCGGCCGGCAACTGCGTGCACTTCGTG
GCCGAGGAGCAGGACTGACACGTGCTACGAGATTTCGATTCCACCGCCGCCTTCTATGAAAGGTTGGGCT
TCGGAATCGTTTTCCGGGACGCCGGCTGGATGATCCTCCAGCGCGGGGATCTCATGCTGGAGTTCTTCGC
CCACCCCAACTTGTTTATTGCAGCTTATAATGGTTACAAATAAAGCAATAGCATCACAAATTTCACAAAT
AAAGCATTTTTTTCACTGCATTCTAGTTGTGGTTTGTCCAAACTCATCAATGTATCTTATCATGTCTGTA
TACCGTCGACCTCTAGCTAGAGCTTGGCGTAATCATGGTCATAGCTGTTTCCTGTGTGAAATTGTTATCC
GCTCACAATTCCACACAACATACGAGCCGGAAGCATAAAGTGTAAAGCCTGGGGTGCCTAATGAGTGAGC
TAACTCACATTAATTGCGTTGCGCTCACTGCCCGCTTTCCAGTCGGGAAACCTGTCGTGCCAGCTGCATT
AATGAATCGGCCAACGCGCGGGGAGAGGCGGTTTGCGTATTGGGCGCTCTTCCGCTTCCTCGCTCACTGA
CTCGCTGCGCTCGGTCGTTCGGCTGCGGCGAGCGGTATCAGCTCACTCAAAGGCGGTAATACGGTTATCC
ACAGAATCAGGGGATAACGCAGGAAAGAACATGTGAGCAAAAGGCCAGCAAAAGGCCAGGAACCGTAAAA
AGGCCGCGTTGCTGGCGTTTTTCCATAGGCTCCGCCCCCCTGACGAGCATCACAAAAATCGACGCTCAAG
TCAGAGGTGGCGAAACCCGACAGGACTATAAAGATACCAGGCGTTTCCCCCTGGAAGCTCCCTCGTGCGC
TCTCCTGTTCCGACCCTGCCGCTTACCGGATACCTGTCCGCCTTTCTCCCTTCGGGAAGCGTGGCGCTTT
CTCATAGCTCACGCTGTAGGTATCTCAGTTCGGTGTAGGTCGTTCGCTCCAAGCTGGGCTGTGTGCACGA
ACCCCCCGTTCAGCCCGACCGCTGCGCCTTATCCGGTAACTATCGTCTTGAGTCCAACCCGGTAAGACAC
GACTTATCGCCACTGGCAGCAGCCACTGGTAACAGGATTAGCAGAGCGAGGTATGTAGGCGGTGCTACAG
AGTTCTTGAAGTGGTGGCCTAACTACGGCTACACTAGAAGAACAGTATTTGGTATCTGCGCTCTGCTGAA
GCCAGTTACCTTCGGAAAAAGAGTTGGTAGCTCTTGATCCGGCAAACAAACCACCGCTGGTAGCGGTGGT
TTTTTTGTTTGCAAGCAGCAGATTACGCGCAGAAAAAAAGGATCTCAAGAAGATCCTTTGATCTTTTCTA
CGGGGTCTGACGCTCAGTGGAACGAAAACTCACGTTAAGGGATTTTGGTCATGAGATTATCAAAAAGGAT
CTTCACCTAGATCCTTTTAAATTAAAAATGAAGTTTTAAATCAATCTAAAGTATATATGAGTAAACTTGG
TCTGACAGTTACCAATGCTTAATCAGTGAGGCACCTATCTCAGCGATCTGTCTATTTCGTTCATCCATAG
TTGCCTGACTCCCCGTCGTGTAGATAACTACGATACGGGAGGGCTTACCATCTGGCCCCAGTGCTGCAAT
GATACCGCGAGACCCACGCTCACCGGCTCCAGATTTATCAGCAATAAACCAGCCAGCCGGAAGGGCCGAG
CGCAGAAGTGGTCCTGCAACTTTATCCGCCTCCATCCAGTCTATTAATTGTTGCCGGGAAGCTAGAGTAA
GTAGTTCGCCAGTTAATAGTTTGCGCAACGTTGTTGCCATTGCTACAGGCATCGTGGTGTCACGCTCGTC
GTTTGGTATGGCTTCATTCAGCTCCGGTTCCCAACGATCAAGGCGAGTTACATGATCCCCCATGTTGTGC
AAAAAAGCGGTTAGCTCCTTCGGTCCTCCGATCGTTGTCAGAAGTAAGTTGGCCGCAGTGTTATCACTCA
TGGTTATGGCAGCACTGCATAATTCTCTTACTGTCATGCCATCCGTAAGATGCTTTTCTGTGACTGGTGA
GTACTCAACCAAGTCATTCTGAGAATAGTGTATGCGGCGACCGAGTTGCTCTTGCCCGGCGTCAATACGG
GATAATACCGCGCCACATAGCAGAACTTTAAAAGTGCTCATCATTGGAAAACGTTCTTCGGGGCGAAAAC
TCTCAAGGATCTTACCGCTGTTGAGATCCAGTTCGATGTAACCCACTCGTGCACCCAACTGATCTTCAGC
ATCTTTTACTTTCACCAGCGTTTCTGGGTGAGCAAAAACAGGAAGGCAAAATGCCGCAAAAAAGGGAATA
AGGGCGACACGGAAATGTTGAATACTCATACTCTTCCTTTTTCAATATTATTGAAGCATTTATCAGGGTT
ATTGTCTCATGAGCGGATACATATTTGAATGTATTTAGAAAAATAAACAAATAGGGGTTCCGCGCACATT
TCCCCGAAAAGTGCCACCTGAC
